>Addgene plasmid #43599 | III-CTTA | depositor partial sequence | sequence record 58864 | III-CTTA sequence 426 bps
CGTCTCGGCTCACCCCAGAGCAGGTCGTGGCGATCGCAAGCCACGACGGAGGAAAGCAAGCCTTGGAAAC
AGTACAGAGGCTGTTGCCTGTGCTGTGCCAAGCGCACGGACTGACCCCAGAGCAGGTCGTGGCCATTGCC
TCGAATGGAGGGGGCAAACAGGCGTTGGAAACCGTACAACGATTGCTGCCGGTGCTGTGCCAAGCGCACG
GCCTCACCCCAGAGCAGGTCGTGGCCATTGCCTCGAATGGAGGGGGCAAACAGGCGTTGGAAACCGTACA
ACGATTGCTGCCGGTGCTGTGCCAAGCGCACGGATTAACCCCAGAGCAGGTCGTGGCAATCGCCTCCAAC
ATTGGCGGGAAACAGGCACTCGAGACTGTCCAGCGCCTGCTTCCCGTGCTGTGCCAAGCGCACGGACTCA
GAGACG
