>Addgene plasmid #43599 | III-CTTA | addgene partial sequence | sequence record 62357 | M13-F20  5'-TGTAAAACGACGGCCAGT-3'
CTATAGGGCGAATTGGGCCCTCTAGATGCATGCTCGAGCGGCCGCCAGTGTGATGGATATCTGCAGAATT
CGCCCTTGATGCCGTCCTAGCGCGTCTCGGCTCACCCCAGAGCAGGTCGTGGCGATCGCAAGCCACGACG
GAGGAAAGCAAGCCTTGGAAACAGTACAGAGGCTGTTGCCTGTGCTGTGCCAAGCGCACGGACTGACCCC
AGAGCAGGTCGTGGCCATTGCCTCGAATGGAGGGGGCAAACAGGCGTTGGAAACCGTACAACGATTGCTG
CCGGTGCTGTGCCAAGCGCACGGCCTCACCCCAGAGCAGGTCGTGGCCATTGCCTCGAATGGAGGGGGCA
AACAGGCGTTGGAAACCGTACAACGATTGCTGCCGGTGCTGTGCCAAGCGCACGGATTAACCCCAGAGCA
GGTCGTGGCAATCGCCTCCAACATTGGCGGGAAACAGGCACTCGAGACTGTCCAGCGCCTGCTTCCCGTG
CTGTGCCAAGCGCACGGACTCAGAGACGTGGGCACAGGAAAGATACTTAAGGGCGAATTCCAGCACACTG
GCGGCCGTTACTAGTGGATCCGAGCTCGGTACCAAGCTTGATGCATAGCTTGAGTATTCTATAGTGTCAC
CTAAATAGCTTGGCGTAATCATGGTCATAGCTGTTTCCTGTGTGAAATTGTTATCCGCTCACAATTCCAC
ACAACATACGAGCCGGAAGCA
