[The description below was written by a language model from this plasmid's Addgene catalogue record.]
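Description:
III-CTTA is a bacterial cloning plasmid built on the commercial pCRII-TOPO backbone (about 4 kb without insert), into which a 426 bp synthetic insert was introduced by TOPO cloning. It is maintained as a high-copy plasmid in E. coli and carries dual selection, conferring resistance to both ampicillin and kanamycin, as is standard for this backbone. The insert sits in the TOPO cloning site between the T7 and M13-reverse priming sites, which are the recorded positions for sequence verification. No feature table is provided, so the exact arrangement of backbone elements and the internal structure of the insert cannot be confirmed from the record.

The plasmid belongs to a TALEN genome-editing system developed for generating human stem cell-based disease models. The record does not explicitly define the insert beyond its name, but the size and naming are consistent with a preassembled block of four TAL effector repeat modules: each repeat is roughly 100 bp, and "CTTA" plausibly denotes the four DNA bases recognised by the successive repeats, while "III" plausibly indicates the position of this block within an ordered, hierarchical assembly of a full repeat array. Under that interpretation, it would be one member of a library of multimer building blocks that are excised and ligated in series to build custom TALE DNA-binding domains. As a cloning-only vector, it contains no stated expression cassette for mammalian cells and serves as a storage and source plasmid for the module rather than as a functional nuclease construct.
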