Addgene plasmid #43599: III-CTTA
Depositing lab: Chad Cowan & Kiran Musunuru. Depositing organization: Harvard University. Publication: A TALEN Genome-Editing System for Generating Human Stem Cell-Based Disease Models. Ding Q, Lee YK, Schaefer EA, Peters DT, Veres A, Kim K, Kuperwasser N, Motola DL, Meissner TB, Hendriks WT, Trevisan M, Gupta RM, Moisan A, Banks E, Friesen M, Schinzel RT, Xia F, Tang A, Xia Y, Figueroa E, Wann A, Ahfeldt T, Daheron L, Zhang F, Rubin LL, Peng LF, Chung RT, Musunuru K, Cowan CA. Cell Stem Cell. 2012 Dec 12. pii: S1934-5909(12)00645-5. doi: 10.1016/j.stem.2012.11.011. PubMed 23246482.
Backbone
  Vector backbone: pCRII-TOPO
  Backbone manufacturer: Invitrogen
  Backbone size w/o insert (bp): 3973
  Vector type: Bacterial Cloning
Growth in bacteria
  Bacterial resistance: Ampicillin and Kanamycin, 100 & 50 μg/mL
  Growth temperature: 37°C
  Growth strain: Top10
  Copy number: High Copy
Gene/Insert
  Gene/Insert name: III-CTTA
  Species: Synthetic
  Insert size (bp): 426
  Cloning method: TOPO Cloning
  Sequencing primers: 5′ T7; 3′ M13-rev
Terms and licenses: Academic/Nonprofit Terms; Industry Terms: Not Available to Industry
How to cite: III-CTTA was a gift from Chad Cowan & Kiran Musunuru (Addgene plasmid # 43599 ; http://n2t.net/addgene:43599 ; RRID:Addgene_43599)
